>Addgene plasmid #16623 | pBI-GFP | addgene partial sequence | sequence record 23167 | 16623 with EBV rev
GGGCCGCGGAGGCTGGATCGGTCCCGGTGTCTTCTATGGAGGTCAAAACAGCGTGGATGGCGTCTCCAGG
CGATCTGACGGTTCACTAAACGAGCTCTGCTTATATAGGTCGAGTTTACCACTCCCTATCAGTGATAGAG
AAAAGTGAAAGTCGAGTTTACCACTCCCTATCAGTGATAGAGAAAAGTGAAAGTCGAGTTTACCACTCCC
TATTAGTGATAGAGAAAAAGTGAAAGTCGAGTTTTACCACTCCCTATCAGTGATAGAGAAAAGTGAAAGT
CGAGTTTACCACTCCCTATCAGTGATAGAGAAAAGTGAAAGTCGAGTTTACCACTCCCTATCAGTGATAG
AGAAAAGTGAAAGTCGAGTTTACCACTCCCTATCAGTGATAGAGAAAAGTGAAAG
