[The description below was written by a language model from this plasmid's Addgene catalogue record.]
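Description:
pBI-GFP is an empty mammalian expression backbone of about 5.1 kb, built by inserting a blunt-ended HindIII/NotI fragment carrying GFP from phGFP-S65T (a humanized GFP with the S65T brightness-enhancing substitution) into the EcoRV site of the commercial vector pBI. It is propagated in standard E. coli cloning strains under ampicillin selection. The record gives the copy number as unknown and includes no feature table, so the origin of replication and the exact regulatory elements are not explicitly documented.

The parent pBI vector is generally known as a bidirectional tetracycline-responsive expression plasmid. In that design, a central tetracycline response element is flanked by two divergent minimal CMV promoters, each leading into its own cloning site, so that two coding sequences are co-regulated by a tTA or rtTA transactivator supplied in the host cell. On that design, placing GFP in one of the two cloning sites leaves the other free for a gene of interest, inserted by restriction cloning, and fluorescence then reports on cells in which the shared promoter is active. This fits the catalogue listing GFP as the only "selectable marker": no mammalian drug-resistance gene is recorded, so transfected or expressing cells would be identified or sorted by fluorescence rather than by drug selection. The promoter arrangement described here is inferred from the named parent vector, not stated in the record.

No insert is present in the deposited plasmid. It serves as a starting vector for marked, presumably inducible, expression of a cloned gene in mammalian cells, and the associated publication concerns mitotic checkpoint gene mutations in human cancers.
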