Addgene plasmid #16623: pBI-GFP
Purpose: (Empty Backbone)
Depositing lab: Bert Vogelstein. Depositing organization: Johns Hopkins University and School of Medicine. Publication: Mutations of mitotic checkpoint genes in human cancers. Cahill DP, Lengauer C, Yu J, Riggins GJ, Willson JK, Markowitz SD, Kinzler KW, Vogelstein B. Nature. 1998 Mar 19. 392(6673):300-3. 10.1038/32688 PubMed 9521327.
Backbone
  Vector backbone: pBI-GFP
  Backbone manufacturer: Vogelstein Lab
  Backbone size (bp): 5099
  Vector type: Mammalian Expression
  Selectable markers: GFP
Growth in bacteria
  Bacterial resistance: Ampicillin, 100 μg/mL
  Growth temperature: 37°C
  Growth strain: DH5alpha
  Copy number: Unknown
Gene/Insert
  Gene/Insert name: None
  Cloning method: Restriction Enzyme
  Sequencing primers: 5′ n/a; 3′ EBV rev
Terms and licenses: Academic/Nonprofit Terms; Industry Terms: Not Available to Industry
Depositor comments: Expression vector pBI-GFP was constructed by insertion of the blunt-ended HindIII/NotI GFP fragment of phGFP-S65T (Clontech) into the EcoRV site of pBI (Clontech).
How to cite: pBI-GFP was a gift from Bert Vogelstein (Addgene plasmid # 16623 ; http://n2t.net/addgene:16623 ; RRID:Addgene_16623)
